Addgene plasmid #74342: pISH-Dlx3
Purpose: Use to synthesize riboprobes for in situ hybridization (ISH) probe for Dlx3. Not for gene expression.
Depositing lab: Peter Mombaerts. Depositing organization: Max Planck Research Unit for Neurogenetics. Publication: Expression of homeobox genes in the mouse olfactory epithelium. Parrilla M, Chang I, Degl'Innocenti A, Omura M. J Comp Neurol. 2016 Oct 1;524(14):2713-39. doi: 10.1002/cne.24051. Epub 2016 Jun 19. PubMed 27243442.
Backbone
  Vector backbone: pGEM-T easy
  Backbone manufacturer: Promega
  Backbone size w/o insert (bp): 3015
Growth in bacteria
  Bacterial resistance: Ampicillin, 100 μg/mL
  Growth temperature: 37°C
  Growth strain: DH5alpha
  Copy number: High Copy
Gene/Insert
  Gene/Insert name: distal-less homeobox 3 (alt name: Dlx3)
  Species: M. musculus (mouse)
  Insert size (bp): 829
  GenBank ID: NM_010055.3
  Entrez Gene: Dlx3 (a.k.a. Dlx-3)
  Cloning method: Unknown
  Sequencing primers: 5′ T7; 3′ SP6
Terms and licenses: Academic/Nonprofit Terms; Industry Terms: Not Available to Industry
Depositor comments: NcoI digestion and SP6 RNA polymerase for antisense probe
How to cite: pISH-Dlx3 was a gift from Peter Mombaerts (Addgene plasmid # 74342 ; http://n2t.net/addgene:74342 ; RRID:Addgene_74342)
