[The description below was written by a language model from this plasmid's Addgene catalogue record and pLannotate feature annotations shown in this document.]
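Description:
pISH-Dlx3 is a riboprobe template plasmid built on the pGEM-T Easy cloning vector, carrying an 829 bp fragment of the mouse distal-less homeobox 3 (Dlx3) transcript. It is intended solely for in vitro synthesis of labelled RNA probes for in situ hybridization and is explicitly not an expression construct; there is no eukaryotic promoter or other mammalian expression element in the feature table. The plasmid is maintained in E. coli at high copy through a ColE1/pUC-type origin and selected with ampicillin via the β-lactamase gene and its native promoter. An f1 phage origin is also present, along with the lac promoter/operator and lacZα remnants that belong to the backbone's blue/white screening region, which the insert interrupts.

The Dlx3 fragment sits between opposing bacteriophage T7 and SP6 RNA polymerase promoters, so either strand can be transcribed in vitro depending on which polymerase is used and where the template is linearized. In the assembled sequence the T7 promoter reads into the insert in the same direction as the Dlx3 coding segment, while SP6 reads from the opposite side. This agrees with the depositor's note that linearization with NcoI followed by SP6 transcription yields the antisense (mRNA-detecting) probe; T7 transcription would by the same logic give the sense strand, although the record does not name a linearizing enzyme for it. The automated annotation labels only part of the insert as coding sequence, matched to the human DLX3 orthologue by homology, and a short hit to a hornet peptide near the SP6 end is most likely spurious. The plasmid was deposited in connection with a survey of homeobox gene expression in the mouse olfactory epithelium.
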