Features (pLannotate 1.2.2; 14 found; start..end, strand, type, name):
     22..270     +  CDS            DLX3 (fragment): DLX3_HUMAN - Experimental evidence at protein level: Swiss-Prot protein existence level 1. Likely to play a regulatory role in the development of the ventral forebrain. May play a role in craniofacial patterning and morphogenesis. From Homo sapiens (Human).
    897..959     -  CDS            VESPI_VESMG (fragment): Experimental evidence at protein level: Swiss-Prot protein existence level 1. Shows contractile activity on isolated ileum smooth muscle. From Vespa magnifica (Hornet).
    971..989     -  promoter       SP6 promoter: promoter for bacteriophage SP6 RNA polymerase
   1031..1047    -  protein_bind   lac operator: The lac repressor binds to the lac operator to inhibit transcription in E. coli. This inhibition can be relieved by adding lactose or isopropyl-β-D-thiogalactopyranoside (IPTG). lac repressor encoded by lacI
   1055..1085    -  promoter       lac promoter: promoter for the E. coli lac operon
   1100..1121    -  protein_bind   CAP binding site: CAP binding activates transcription in the presence of cAMP. E. coli catabolite activator protein
   1134..1226    -  CDS            lacI (fragment): lac repressor; lacI; The lac repressor binds to the lac operator to inhibit transcription in E. coli. This inhibition can be relieved by adding lactose or isopropyl-β-D-thiogalactopyranoside (IPTG).
   1409..1997    -  rep_origin     ori: high-copy-number ColE1/pMB1/pBR322/pUC origin of replication
   2168..3028    -  CDS            AmpR: β-lactamase; bla; confers resistance to ampicillin, carbenicillin, and related antibiotics
   3029..3133    -  promoter       AmpR promoter: bla
   3160..3210    +  misc_feature   bom (fragment): basis of mobility region from pBR322
   3238..3666    -  rep_origin     f1 ori (sequence partly withheld): f1 bacteriophage origin of replication; arrow indicates direction of (+) strand synthesis
   3670..3827    -  CDS            lacZα (fragment): LacZα fragment of β-galactosidase; lacZ fragment
   3830..2       +  promoter       T7 promoter (across the origin): promoter for bacteriophage T7 RNA polymerase
>Addgene plasmid #74342 | pISH-Dlx3 | addgene full sequence | sequence record 146199 | Addgene assembled sequence
GGGCGAATTGGGCCCGACGTCGCATGCTCCCGGCCGCCATGGCGGCCGCGGGAATTCGATTCATCTTCCC
ATTCCACGCCAGCCCCTGCCCGCAATCCGCTGCCCCCACCGCTCCCATACAGTGCCTCCCCCAACTACCT
GGACGACCCCACCAACTCCTGGTACCACACACAGAACCTCAGTGGACCCCACTTACAGCAGCAGCCTCCT
CAGCCGGCTACCCTGCACCATGCCTCCCCTGGGCCCCCGCCTAACCCTGGGGCTGTGTACTGAGTACCCA
CCTGGCCTGCGCCCCTCCACGAAGGACCCCCTCCAGGACCAGGCAGAAGGTGCCCTGTCCTAGCGACACT
CAGGAATCATTGAGGGGCACAGGGGGAAAGACTCCCTTCCCTCTCCCTTGTCCCTTCTTCCAGGGACCCA
ACAACCTCCAGATGACAAATGCATGGACCGAGGATGCCCCCCAATCTCCCTCCCCTTGCTTAGACTGGGG
TGCCCTCCAGACGGCGAGGAGTTCTACCCCAGTGGGGACAGCACATGCTCTCTGCTCCAGGAACCCGGAT
TGCCTCTAGATGGCTCATCGCTTTCCAGCTTTTCAAACACAGTAGAGACCTCCAAAATGGGAGCCAGAGT
GTTTGCAGGTCCACCTGTGCTGGGGCACCAGGCGCCACGGATTCCAGCACAGCCAGACCTAAAGCACCAA
GGGGCAACTATACATTCTTGAGCCACTCTTTAAAAGACATTGGACATTACATCATGGCTGATCCTCAAGA
TGGGGGGGGGCTGACCTAGTCCCCACTGTTCTCCAGCCCTCATTAGGATTTGAGGGTCCAAACCAAAGAA
AACTCCCCCAAATGAGGGAACCTTTGATATCCAGGGCTTCCAAGGGAAAGAATCACTAGTGAATTCGCGG
CCGCCTGCAGGTCGACCATATGGGAGAGCTCCCAACGCGTTGGATGCATAGCTTGAGTATTCTATAGTGT
CACCTAAATAGCTTGGCGTAATCATGGTCATAGCTGTTTCCTGTGTGAAATTGTTATCCGCTCACAATTC
CACACAACATACGAGCCGGAAGCATAAAGTGTAAAGCCTGGGGTGCCTAATGAGTGAGCTAACTCACATT
AATTGCGTTGCGCTCACTGCCCGCTTTCCAGTCGGGAAACCTGTCGTGCCAGCTGCATTAATGAATCGGC
CAACGCGCGGGGAGAGGCGGTTTGCGTATTGGGCGCTCTTCCGCTTCCTCGCTCACTGACTCGCTGCGCT
CGGTCGTTCGGCTGCGGCGAGCGGTATCAGCTCACTCAAAGGCGGTAATACGGTTATCCACAGAATCAGG
GGATAACGCAGGAAAGAACATGTGAGCAAAAGGCCAGCAAAAGGCCAGGAACCGTAAAAAGGCCGCGTTG
CTGGCGTTTTTCCATAGGCTCCGCCCCCCTGACGAGCATCACAAAAATCGACGCTCAAGTCAGAGGTGGC
GAAACCCGACAGGACTATAAAGATACCAGGCGTTTCCCCCTGGAAGCTCCCTCGTGCGCTCTCCTGTTCC
GACCCTGCCGCTTACCGGATACCTGTCCGCCTTTCTCCCTTCGGGAAGCGTGGCGCTTTCTCATAGCTCA
CGCTGTAGGTATCTCAGTTCGGTGTAGGTCGTTCGCTCCAAGCTGGGCTGTGTGCACGAACCCCCCGTTC
AGCCCGACCGCTGCGCCTTATCCGGTAACTATCGTCTTGAGTCCAACCCGGTAAGACACGACTTATCGCC
ACTGGCAGCAGCCACTGGTAACAGGATTAGCAGAGCGAGGTATGTAGGCGGTGCTACAGAGTTCTTGAAG
TGGTGGCCTAACTACGGCTACACTAGAAGAACAGTATTTGGTATCTGCGCTCTGCTGAAGCCAGTTACCT
TCGGAAAAAGAGTTGGTAGCTCTTGATCCGGCAAACAAACCACCGCTGGTAGCGGTGGTTTTTTTGTTTG
CAAGCAGCAGATTACGCGCAGAAAAAAAGGATCTCAAGAAGATCCTTTGATCTTTTCTACGGGGTCTGAC
GCTCAGTGGAACGAAAACTCACGTTAAGGGATTTTGGTCATGAGATTATCAAAAAGGATCTTCACCTAGA
TCCTTTTAAATTAAAAATGAAGTTTTAAATCAATCTAAAGTATATATGAGTAAACTTGGTCTGACAGTTA
CCAATGCTTAATCAGTGAGGCACCTATCTCAGCGATCTGTCTATTTCGTTCATCCATAGTTGCCTGACTC
CCCGTCGTGTAGATAACTACGATACGGGAGGGCTTACCATCTGGCCCCAGTGCTGCAATGATACCGCGAG
ACCCACGCTCACCGGCTCCAGATTTATCAGCAATAAACCAGCCAGCCGGAAGGGCCGAGCGCAGAAGTGG
TCCTGCAACTTTATCCGCCTCCATCCAGTCTATTAATTGTTGCCGGGAAGCTAGAGTAAGTAGTTCGCCA
GTTAATAGTTTGCGCAACGTTGTTGCCATTGCTACAGGCATCGTGGTGTCACGCTCGTCGTTTGGTATGG
CTTCATTCAGCTCCGGTTCCCAACGATCAAGGCGAGTTACATGATCCCCCATGTTGTGCAAAAAAGCGGT
TAGCTCCTTCGGTCCTCCGATCGTTGTCAGAAGTAAGTTGGCCGCAGTGTTATCACTCATGGTTATGGCA
GCACTGCATAATTCTCTTACTGTCATGCCATCCGTAAGATGCTTTTCTGTGACTGGTGAGTACTCAACCA
AGTCATTCTGAGAATAGTGTATGCGGCGACCGAGTTGCTCTTGCCCGGCGTCAATACGGGATAATACCGC
GCCACATAGCAGAACTTTAAAAGTGCTCATCATTGGAAAACGTTCTTCGGGGCGAAAACTCTCAAGGATC
TTACCGCTGTTGAGATCCAGTTCGATGTAACCCACTCGTGCACCCAACTGATCTTCAGCATCTTTTACTT
TCACCAGCGTTTCTGGGTGAGCAAAAACAGGAAGGCAAAATGCCGCAAAAAAGGGAATAAGGGCGACACG
GAAATGTTGAATACTCATACTCTTCCTTTTTCAATATTATTGAAGCATTTATCAGGGTTATTGTCTCATG
AGCGGATACATATTTGAATGTATTTAGAAAAATAAACAAATAGGGGTTCCGCGCACATTTCCCCGAAAAG
TGCCACCTGATGCGGTGTGAAATACCGCACAGATGCGTAAGGAGAAAATACCGCATCAGGAAATTGTAAG
CGTTAATATTTTGTTAAAATTCGCGTTAAATTTTTGTTAAATCAGCTCATTTTTTAACCAATAGGCCGAA
ATCGGCAAAATCCCTTATAAATCAAAAGAATAGACCGAGATAGGGT
[37 nt withheld, positions 3337-3373]
AAAGAACGTGGACTCCAACGTCAAAGG
[49 nt withheld, positions 3401-3449]
T
[91 nt withheld, positions 3451-3541]
G
[124 nt withheld, positions 3543-3666]
CCATTCGCCATTCAGGCTGCGCAACTGTTGGGAAGGGCGATCGGTGCGGGCCTCTTCGCTATTACGCCAG
CTGGCGAAAGGGGGATGTGCTGCAAGGCGATTAAGTTGGGTAACGCCAGGGTTTTCCCAGTCACGACGTT
GTAAAACGACGGCCAGTGAATTGTAATACGACTCACTATA
