>Addgene plasmid #74342 | pISH-Dlx3 | depositor partial sequence | sequence record 140218 | insert
CATCTTCCCATTCCACGCCAGCCCCTGCCCGCAATCCGCTGCCCCCACCGCTCCCATACAGTGCCTCCCC
CAACTACCTGGACGACCCCACCAACTCCTGGTACCACACACAGAACCTCAGTGGACCCCACTTACAGCAG
CAGCCTCCTCAGCCGGCTACCCTGCACCATGCCTCCCCTGGGCCCCCGCCTAACCCTGGGGCTGTGTACT
GAGTACCCACCTGGCCTGCGCCCCTCCACGAAGGACCCCCTCCAGGACCAGGCAGAAGGTGCCCTGTCCT
AGCGACACTCAGGAATCATTGAGGGGCACAGGGGGAAAGACTCCCTTCCCTCTCCCTTGTCCCTTCTTCC
AGGGACCCAACAACCTCCAGATGACAAATGCATGGACCGAGGATGCCCCCCAATCTCCCTCCCCTTGCTT
AGACTGGGGTGCCCTCCAGACGGCGAGGAGTTCTACCCCAGTGGGGACAGCACATGCTCTCTGCTCCAGG
AACCCGGATTGCCTCTAGATGGCTCATCGCTTTCCAGCTTTTCAAACACAGTAGAGACCTCCAAAATGGG
AGCCAGAGTGTTTGCAGGTCCACCTGTGCTGGGGCACCAGGCGCCACGGATTCCAGCACAGCCAGACCTA
AAGCACCAAGGGGCAACTATACATTCTTGAGCCACTCTTTAAAAGACATTGGACATTACATCATGGCTGA
TCCTCAAGATGGGGGGGGGCTGACCTAGTCCCCACTGTTCTCCAGCCCTCATTAGGATTTGAGGGTCCAA
ACCAAAGAAAACTCCCCCAAATGAGGGAACCTTTGATATCCAGGGCTTCCAAGGGAAGA
