>Addgene plasmid #74342 | pISH-Dlx3 | addgene partial sequence | sequence record 141787 | T7 5'-TAATACGACTCACTATAGGG-3'
ATGGCGGCCGCGGGAATTCGATTCATCTTCCCATTCCACGCCAGCCCCTGCCCGCAATCCGCTGCCCCCA
CCGCTCCCATACAGTGCCTCCCCCAACTACCTGGACGACCCCACCAACTCCTGGTACCACACACAGAACC
TCAGTGGACCCCACTTACAGCAGCAGCCTCCTCAGCCGGCTACCCTGCACCATGCCTCCCCTGGGCCCCC
GCCTAACCCTGGGGCTGTGTACTGAGTACCCACCTGGCCTGCGCCCCTCCACGAAGGACCCCCTCCAGGA
CCAGGCAGAAGGTGCCCTGTCCTAGCGACACTCAGGAATCATTGAGGGGCACAGGGGGAAAGACTCCCTT
CCCTCTCCCTTGTCCCTTCTTCCAGGGACCCAACAACCTCCAGATGACAAATGCATGGACCGAGGATGCC
CCCCAATCTCCCTCCCCTTGCTTAGACTGGGGTGCCCTCCAGACGGCGAGGAGTTCTACCCCAGTGGGGA
CAGCACATGCTCTCTGCTCCAGGAACCCGGATTGCCTCTAGATGGCTCATCGCTTTCCAGCTTTTCAAAC
ACAGTAGAGACCTCCAAAATGGGAGCCAGAGTGTTTGCAGGTCCACCTGTGCTGGGGCACCAGGCGCCAC
GGATTCCAGCACAGCCAGACCTAAAGCACCAAGGGGCAACTATACATTCTTGAGCCACTCTTTAAAAGAC
ATTGGACATTACATCATGGCTGATCCTCAAGATGGGGGGGGGCTGACCTAGTCCCCACTGTTCTCCAGCC
CTCATTAGGATTTGAGGGTCCAAACCAAAGAAAACTCCCCCAAATGAGGGAACCTTTGATATCCAGGGCT
TCCAAGGGAAAGAATC
