>Addgene plasmid #74342 | pISH-Dlx3 | addgene partial sequence | sequence record 141789 | SP6 5'-ATTTAGGTGACACTATAG-3'
ACTCTCCCATATGGTCGACCTGCAGGCGGCCGCGAATTCACTAGTGATTCTTCCCTTGGAAGCCCTGGAT
ATCAAAGGTTCCCTCATTTGGGGGAGTTTTCTTTGGTTTGGACCCTCAAATCCTAATGAGGGCTGGAGAA
CAGTGGGGACTAGGTCAGCCCCCCCCCATCTTGAGGATCAGCCATGATGTAATGTCCAATGTCTTTTAAA
GAGTGGCTCAAGAATGTATAGTTGCCCCTTGGTGCTTTAGGTCTGGCTGTGCTGGAATCCGTGGCGCCTG
GTGCCCCAGCACAGGTGGACCTGCAAACACTCTGGCTCCCATTTTGGAGGTCTCTACTGTGTTTGAAAAG
CTGGAAAGCGATGAGCCATCTAGAGGCAATCCGGGTTCCTGGAGCAGAGAGCATGTGCTGTCCCCACTGG
GGTAGAACTCCTCGCCGTCTGGAGGGCACCCCAGTCTAAGCAAGGGGAGGGAGATTGGGGGGCATCCTCG
GTCCATGCATTTGTCATCTGGAGGTTGTTGGGTCCCTGGAAGAAGGGACAAGGGAGAGGGAAGGGAGTCT
TTCCCCCTGTGCCCCTCAATGATTCCTGAGTGTCGCTAGGACAGGGCACCTTCTGCCTGGTCCTGGAGGG
GGTCCTTCGTGGAGGGGCGCAGGCCAGGTGGGTACTCAGTACACAGCCCCAGGGTTAGGCGGGGGCCCAG
GGGAGGCATGGTGCAGGGTAGCCGGCTGAGGAGGCTGCTGCTGTAAGTGGGGTCCACTGAGGTTCTGTGT
GTGGTACCAGGAGTTGGTGGGGTCGTCCAGGTAGTTGGGGGAGGCACTGTATGGGAGCGGTGGGGGCAGC
GGATTGCGGGCAGGGGCTGGCGTGGAATGGGAAGATGAATCGAATTCCCGCGGCCGCCATGGC
